>Addgene plasmid #195733 | pUC57-mini v2-HF24_F19 | addgene full sequence | sequence record 385592 | Addgene NGS Result
CCAATGATGGTCTCGGCACAATCTTCTCGCGCAACGCGTCAGTGGGCTGATCATTAACTATCCGCTGGAT
GACCAGGATGCCATTGCTGTGGAAGCTGCCTGCACTAATGTTCCGGCGTTATTTCTTGATGTCTCTGACC
AGACACCCATCAACCGAGACCATCGGAAAGAACATGTGAGCAAAAGGCCAGCAAAAGGCCAGGAACCGTA
AAAAGGCCGCGTTGCTGGCGTTTTTCCATAGGCTCCGCCCCCCTGACGAGCATCACAAAAATCGACGCTC
AAGTCAGAGGTGGCGAAACCCGACAGGACTATAAAGATACCAGGCGTTTCCCCCTGGAAGCTCCCTCGTG
CGCTCTCCTGTTCCGACCCTGCCGCTTACCGGATACCTGTCCGCCTTTCTCCCTTCGGGAAGCGTGGCGC
TTTCTCATAGCTCACGCTGTAGGTATCTCAGTTCGGTGTAGGTCGTTCGCTCCAAGCTGGGCTGTGTGCA
CGAACCCCCCGTTCAGCCCGACCGCTGCGCCTTATCCGGTAACTATCGTCTTGAGTCCAACCCGGTAAGA
CACGACTTATCGCCACTGGCAGCAGCCACTGGTAACAGGATTAGCAGAGCGAGGTATGTAGGCGGTGCTA
CAGAGTTCTTGAAGTGGTGGCCTAACTACGGCTACACTAGAAGAACAGTATTTGGTATCTGCGCTCTGCT
GAAGCCAGTTACCTTCGGAAAAAGAGTTGGTAGCTCTTGATCCGGCAAACAAACCACCGCTGGTAGCGGT
GGTTTTTTTGTTTGCAAGCAGCAGATTACGCGCAGAAAAAAAGGATCTCAAGAAGATCCTTTGATCTTTT
CTACGGGGTCTGACGCTCAGTGGAACGAAAACTCACGTTAAGGGATTTTGGTCATGAGATTATCAAAAAG
GATCTTCACCTAGATCCTTTTAAATTAAAAATGAAGTTTTAAATCAATCTAAAGTATATATGAGTAAACT
TGGTCTGACAGTTACCAATGCTTAATCAGTGAGGCACCTATCTCAGCGATCTGTCTATTTCGTTCATCCA
TAGTTGCCTGACTCCCCGTCGTGTAGATAACTACGATACGGGAGGGCTTACCATCTGGCCCCAGTGCTGC
AATGATACCGCGAGATCCACGCTCACCGGCTCCAGATTTATCAGCAATAAACCAGCCAGCCGGAAGGGCC
GAGCGCAGAAGTGGTCCTGCAACTTTATCCGCCTCCATCCAGTCTATTAATTGTTGCCGGGAAGCTAGAG
TAAGTAGTTCGCCAGTTAATAGTTTGCGCAACGTTGTTGCCATTGCTACAGGCATCGTGGTGTCACGCTC
GTCGTTTGGTATGGCTTCATTCAGCTCCGGTTCCCAACGATCAAGGCGAGTTACATGATCCCCCATGTTG
TGCAAAAAAGCGGTTAGCTCCTTCGGTCCTCCGATCGTTGTCAGAAGTAAGTTGGCCGCAGTGTTATCAC
TCATGGTTATGGCAGCACTGCATAATTCTCTTACTGTCATGCCATCCGTAAGATGCTTTTCTGTGACTGG
TGAGTACTCAACCAAGTCATTCTGAGAATAGTGTATGCGGCGACCGAGTTGCTCTTGCCCGGCGTCAATA
CGGGATAATACCGCGCCACATAGCAGAACTTTAAAAGTGCTCATCATTGGAAAACGTTCTTCGGGGCGAA
AACTCTCAAGGATCTTACCGCTGTTGAGATCCAGTTCGATGTAACCCACTCGTGCACCCAACTGATCTTC
AGCATCTTTTACTTTCACCAGCGTTTCTGGGTGAGCAAAAACAGGAAGGCAAAATGCCGCAAAAAAGGGA
ATAAGGGCGACACGGAAATGTTGAATACTCATACTCTTCCTTTTTCAATATTATTGAAGCATTTATCAGG
GTTATTGTCTCATGAGCGGATACATATTTGAATGTATTTAGAAAAATAAACAAATAGGGGTTCCGCGCAC
ATTTCCCCGAAAAGTGCCACCTGACGTC
Features (pLannotate 1.2.2; 4 found; start..end, strand, type, name):
     16..154     +  CDS            lacI (fragment): lac repressor; lacI; The lac repressor binds to the lac operator to inhibit transcription in E. coli. This inhibition can be relieved by adding lactose or isopropyl-β-D-thiogalactopyranoside (IPTG).
    233..821     -  rep_origin     ori: high-copy-number ColE1/pMB1/pBR322/pUC origin of replication
    992..1852    -  CDS            AmpR: β-lactamase; bla; confers resistance to ampicillin, carbenicillin, and related antibiotics
   1853..1957    -  promoter       AmpR promoter: bla
