[The description below was written by a language model from this plasmid's Addgene catalogue record and pLannotate feature annotations shown in this document.]
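Description:
pUC57-mini v2-HF24_F19 is a small, high-copy bacterial cloning plasmid (about 2 kb) built on the pUC57-mini backbone and classed as a synthetic biology part carrier. It replicates in E. coli through a ColE1/pMB1/pUC-type origin and is selected with ampicillin, using a β-lactamase gene driven by its native bla promoter. These two elements account for nearly all of the backbone, leaving only a short region for the insert.

The payload is fragment 19 of a 24-piece division of an E. coli lacI/lacZ cassette. In the annotated sequence this fragment appears as a short partial lacI coding segment of roughly 140 bp, which encodes part of the lac repressor. It has no annotated promoter of its own, so it is evidently held as a DNA part rather than as an expressed gene. According to the record, the 24-fragment split was designed as a high-fidelity Golden Gate assembly. In such a design, the four-base overhangs at the fragment junctions are chosen to minimise mismatched ligation, so that all pieces join in the correct order in a single reaction. The record does not state which Type IIS restriction enzyme releases the fragment, what the flanking overhangs are, or which cloning sites were used, and none of these is annotated in the feature table.

The plasmid is meant to be used with the other 23 fragment carriers in the set as a test system for multi-fragment assembly. It comes from work that profiled the ligation fidelity of four-base overhangs by T4 DNA ligase and applied those data to DNA assembly design.
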