Addgene plasmid #195733: pUC57-mini v2-HF24_F19
Purpose: This plasmid carries a fragment from a 24-fragment lacI/lacZ cassette split that was designed as a Golden Gate assembly with high fidelity.
Depositing lab: Eric Cantor. Depositing organization: New England Biolabs. Publication: Comprehensive Profiling of Four Base Overhang Ligation Fidelity by T4 DNA Ligase and Application to DNA Assembly. Potapov V, Ong JL, Kucera RB, Langhorst BW, Bilotti K, Pryor JM, Cantor EJ, Canton B, Knight TF, Evans TC Jr, Lohman GJS. ACS Synth Biol. 2018 Nov 16;7(11):2665-2674. doi: 10.1021/acssynbio.8b00333. Epub 2018 Oct 29. PubMed 30335370.
Backbone
  Vector backbone: pUC57-mini
  Vector type: Synthetic Biology
Growth in bacteria
  Bacterial resistance: Ampicillin, 100 μg/mL
  Growth temperature: 37°C
  Growth strain: DH5alpha
  Copy number: High Copy
Gene/Insert
  Gene/Insert name: Fragment#19 of 24 fragment splits in lacI/lacZ cassette
  Species: E.coli
  Cloning method: Restriction Enzyme; 5′ cloning site Unknown (unknown if destroyed)
Terms and licenses: Academic/Nonprofit Terms; Industry Terms: Not Available to Industry
How to cite: pUC57-mini v2-HF24_F19 was a gift from Eric Cantor (Addgene plasmid # 195733 ; http://n2t.net/addgene:195733 ; RRID:Addgene_195733)
